>Addgene plasmid #192462 | pAcGFP1-N1-RvCAHS12-GS | addgene full sequence | sequence record 378556 | Addgene NGS Result
TAGTTATTAATAGTAATCAATTACGGGGTCATTAGTTCATAGCCCATATATGGAGTTCCGCGTTACATAA
CTTACGGTAAATGGCCCGCCTGGCTGACCGCCCAACGACCCCCGCCCATTGACGTCAATAATGACGTATG
TTCCCATAGTAACGCCAATAGGGACTTTCCATTGACGTCAATGGGTGGAGTATTTACGGTAAACTGCCCA
CTTGGCAGTACATCAAGTGTATCATATGCCAAGTACGCCCCCTATTGACGTCAATGACGGTAAATGGCCC
GCCTGGCATTATGCCCAGTACATGACCTTATGGGACTTTCCTACTTGGCAGTACATCTACGTATTAGTCA
TCGCTATTACCATGGTGATGCGGTTTTGGCAGTACATCAATGGGCGTGGATAGCGGTTTGACTCACGGGG
ATTTCCAAGTCTCCACCCCATTGACGTCAATGGGAGTTTGTTTTGGCACCAAAATCAACGGGACTTTCCA
AAATGTCGTAACAACTCCGCCCCATTGACGCAAATGGGCGGTAGGCGTGTACGGTGGGAGGTCTATATAA
GCAGAGCTGGTTTAGTGAACCGTCAGATCCGCCACCATGTCTCATACCCACGAACAAAAATTCGAGCGCG
TCGAGGAACGCAAGGTGGACGACAAGAAAGGTCTGCAGGAAGTTCGCGTTGGAGTCGATACTGGTCACGG
AGATCCCGCTTTGAACTTCACTCCCACGGATGCCACCTTGGTGCGCACCGGTGGCGTCGGTGGTACCACT
GCAAGCAGCCATTCCTCCCACATGTCCTCTTCAACCGGCGGAGCTGTCACCGGAGCTTCGCAGTACTCTT
CAACCATGCACCAGGAAGGAGGACACATGACGACGGAGGCCTCGAAGAACACTTCGTACACTCACACCGA
GGTCCGAGCTCCAGTCATCGATACCGCGCCTCCGATCATCTCCACCGGAGCATCTGGCATGGCCGAACAG
ATCGTCGGTCAAGGTTTCACGGCCTCTGCAGCTCGTATCACTGGCTCGTCGGCTGATGTCAACATCGTTG
AGACTGCTGAGGCTCGCGAGAAGCGAATGAGGGATGAGGAGAAATATGCTCGTGAACAGGAGGCCATCAA
CCGTCATGCTGACAAGGACCTGGAAAAGAAGACGGAAGCCTACCGCAAGGAGGCCGAGCACGAGGCTGAG
AAGATCCGCAAGGCGTTGGAGAAGCAACACGAGCGAGACATCGAGTTCCGCAAGGAAGTTGTGGGAAGTA
CCATCGAGAAGCAGAAGGCGGAAATCGAGCTGGAAGCCAAGCGAGCAAAGGCCGCTTTGGAGCACGAACG
TCAGCTGGCCAACGATGCGTTGGAGCGTTCTAAGATGCATACCGATGTCCAAGTCACGATGGACACTGCA
GCCGGACATACCGTCAGCGGTGGAACCACGATGTCGTCATCGGAGCAGCACAGTTCTTCGCACAGCTCAT
CTCGCACTGGCGGACTGGGTGGAGGCGGTTCAGGCGGAGGTGGCTCTGGCGGTGGCGGATCGATGGTGAG
CAAGGGCGCCGAGCTGTTCACCGGCATCGTGCCCATCCTGATCGAGCTGAATGGCGATGTGAATGGCCAC
AAGTTCAGCGTGAGCGGCGAGGGCGAGGGCGATGCCACCTACGGCAAGCTGACCCTGAAGTTCATCTGCA
CCACCGGCAAGCTGCCTGTGCCCTGGCCCACCCTGGTGACCACCCTGAGCTACGGCGTGCAGTGCTTCTC
ACGCTACCCCGATCACATGAAGCAGCACGACTTCTTCAAGAGCGCCATGCCTGAGGGCTACATCCAGGAG
CGCACCATCTTCTTCGAGGATGACGGCAACTACAAGTCGCGCGCCGAGGTGAAGTTCGAGGGCGATACCC
TGGTGAATCGCATCGAGCTGACCGGCACCGATTTCAAGGAGGATGGCAACATCCTGGGCAATAAGATGGA
GTACAACTACAACGCCCACAATGTGTACATCATGACCGACAAGGCCAAGAATGGCATCAAGGTGAACTTC
AAGATCCGCCACAACATCGAGGATGGCAGCGTGCAGCTGGCCGACCACTACCAGCAGAATACCCCCATCG
GCGATGGCCCTGTGCTGCTGCCCGATAACCACTACCTGTCCACCCAGAGCGCCCTGTCCAAGGACCCCAA
CGAGAAGCGCGATCACATGATCTACTTCGGCTTCGTGACCGCCGCCGCCATCACCCACGGCATGGATGAG
CTGTACAAGTGAGCGGCCGCGACTCTAGATCATAATCAGCCATACCACATTTGTAGAGGTTTTACTTGCT
TTAAAAAACCTCCCACACCTCCCCCTGAACCTGAAACATAAAATGAATGCAATTGTTGTTGTTAACTTGT
TTATTGCAGCTTATAATGGTTACAAATAAAGCAATAGCATCACAAATTTCACAAATAAAGCATTTTTTTC
ACTGCATTCTAGTTGTGGTTTGTCCAAACTCATCAATGTATCTTAAGGCGTAAATTGTAAGCGTTAATAT
TTTGTTAAAATTCGCGTTAAATTTTTGTTAAATCAGCTCATTTTTTAACCAATAGGCCGAAATCGGCAAA
ATCCCTTATAAATCAAAAGAATAGACCGAGATAGGGT
[37 nt withheld, positions 2628-2664]
AAAGAACGTGGACTCCAACGTCAAAGG
[49 nt withheld, positions 2692-2740]
T
[91 nt withheld, positions 2742-2832]
G
[124 nt withheld, positions 2834-2957]
CAGGTGGCACTTTTCGGGGAAATGTGCGCGGAACCCCTATTTGTTTATTTTTCTAAATACATTCAAATAT
GTATCCGCTCATGAGACAATAACCCTGATAAATGCTTCAATAATATTGAAAAAGGAAGAGTCCTGAGGCG
GAAAGAACCAGCTGTGGAATGTGTGTCAGTTAGGGTGTGGAAAGTCCCCAGGCTCCCCAGCAGGCAGAAG
TATGCAAAGCATGCATCTCAATTAGTCAGCAACCAGGTGTGGAAAGTCCCCAGGCTCCCCAGCAGGCAGA
AGTATGCAAAGCATGCATCTCAATTAGTCAGCAACCATAGTCCCGCCCCTAACTCCGCCCATCCCGCCCC
TAACTCCGCCCAGTTCCGCCCATTCTCCGCCCCATGGCTGACTAATTTTTTTTATTTATGCAGAGGCCGA
GGCCGCCTCGGCCTCTGAGCTATTCCAGAAGTAGTGAGGAGGCTTTTTTGGAGGCCTAGGCTTTTGCAAA
GATCGATCAAGAGACAGGATGAGGATCGTTTCGCATGATTGAACAAGATGGATTGCACGCAGGTTCTCCG
GCCGCTTGGGTGGAGAGGCTATTCGGCTATGACTGGGCACAACAGACAATCGGCTGCTCTGATGCCGCCG
TGTTCCGGCTGTCAGCGCAGGGGCGCCCGGTTCTTTTTGTCAAGACCGACCTGTCCGGTGCCCTGAATGA
ACTGCAAGACGAGGCAGCGCGGCTATCGTGGCTGGCCACGACGGGCGTTCCTTGCGCAGCTGTGCTCGAC
GTTGTCACTGAAGCGGGAAGGGACTGGCTGCTATTGGGCGAAGTGCCGGGGCAGGATCTCCTGTCATCTC
ACCTTGCTCCTGCCGAGAAAGTATCCATCATGGCTGATGCAATGCGGCGGCTGCATACGCTTGATCCGGC
TACCTGCCCATTCGACCACCAAGCGAAACATCGCATCGAGCGAGCACGTACTCGGATGGAAGCCGGTCTT
GTCGATCAGGATGATCTGGACGAAGAGCATCAGGGGCTCGCGCCAGCCGAACTGTTCGCCAGGCTCAAGG
CGAGCATGCCCGACGGCGAGGATCTCGTCGTGACCCATGGCGATGCCTGCTTGCCGAATATCATGGTGGA
AAATGGCCGCTTTTCTGGATTCATCGACTGTGGCCGGCTGGGTGTGGCGGACCGCTATCAGGACATAGCG
TTGGCTACCCGTGATATTGCTGAAGAGCTTGGCGGCGAATGGGCTGACCGCTTCCTCGTGCTTTACGGTA
TCGCCGCTCCCGATTCGCAGCGCATCGCCTTCTATCGCCTTCTTGACGAGTTCTTCTGAGCGGGACTCTG
GGGTTCGAAATGACCGACCAAGCGACGCCCAACCTGCCATCACGAGATTTCGATTCCACCGCCGCCTTCT
ATGAAAGGTTGGGCTTCGGAATCGTTTTCCGGGACGCCGGCTGGATGATCCTCCAGCGCGGGGATCTCAT
GCTGGAGTTCTTCGCCCACCCTAGGGGGAGGCTAACTGAAACACGGAAGGAGACAATACCGGAAGGAACC
CGCGCTATGACGGCAATAAAAAGACAGAATAAAACGCACGGTGTTGGGTCGTTTGTTCATAAACGCGGGG
TTCGGTCCCAGGGCTGGCACTCTGTCGATACCCCACCGAGACCCCATTGGGGCCAATACGCCCGCGTTTC
TTCCTTTTCCCCACCCCACCCCCCAAGTTCGGGTGAAGGCCCAGGGCTCGCAGCCAACGTCGGGGCGGCA
GGCCCTGCCATAGCCTCAGGTTACTCATATATACTTTAGATTGATTTAAAACTTCATTTTTAATTTAAAA
GGATCTAGGTGAAGATCCTTTTTGATAATCTCATGACCAAAATCCCTTAACGTGAGTTTTCGTTCCACTG
AGCGTCAGACCCCGTAGAAAAGATCAAAGGATCTTCTTGAGATCCTTTTTTTCTGCGCGTAATCTGCTGC
TTGCAAACAAAAAAACCACCGCTACCAGCGGTGGTTTGTTTGCCGGATCAAGAGCTACCAACTCTTTTTC
CGAAGGTAACTGGCTTCAGCAGAGCGCAGATACCAAATACTGTTCTTCTAGTGTAGCCGTAGTTAGGCCA
CCACTTCAAGAACTCTGTAGCACCGCCTACATACCTCGCTCTGCTAATCCTGTTACCAGTGGCTGCTGCC
AGTGGCGATAAGTCGTGTCTTACCGGGTTGGACTCAAGACGATAGTTACCGGATAAGGCGCAGCGGTCGG
GCTGAACGGGGGGTTCGTGCACACAGCCCAGCTTGGAGCGAACGACCTACACCGAACTGAGATACCTACA
GCGTGAGCTATGAGAAAGCGCCACGCTTCCCGAAGGGAGAAAGGCGGACAGGTATCCGGTAAGCGGCAGG
GTCGGAACAGGAGAGCGCACGAGGGAGCTTCCAGGGGGAAACGCCTGGTATCTTTATAGTCCTGTCGGGT
TTCGCCACCTCTGACTTGAGCGTCGATTTTTGTGATGCTCGTCAGGGGGGCGGAGCCTATGGAAAAACGC
CAGCAACGCGGCCTTTTTACGGTTCCTGGCCTTTTGCTGGCCTTTTGCTCACATGTTCTTTCCTGCGTTA
TCCCCTGATTCTGTGGATAACCGTATTACCGCCATGCAT
Features (pLannotate 1.2.2; 14 found; start..end, strand, type, name):
     61..364     +  enhancer       CMV enhancer: human cytomegalovirus immediate early enhancer
    365..568     +  promoter       CMV promoter: human cytomegalovirus (CMV) immediate early promoter
    906..1445    +  CDS            CAHS 94205 (fragment): CAHS1_HYPDU - Also known as CAHS-a From Hypsibius dujardini (Water bear) (Macrobiotus dujardini).
   1533..2252    +  CDS            AcGFP1: Aequorea coerulescens GFP mammalian codon-optimized
   2268..2351    +  CDS            large T antigen (fragment): large T antigen from SV40 (simian virus 40)
   2374..2495    +  polyA_signal   SV40 poly(A) signal: SV40 polyadenylation signal
   2529..2957    -  rep_origin     f1 ori (sequence partly withheld): f1 bacteriophage origin of replication; arrow indicates direction of (+) strand synthesis
   2984..3088    +  promoter       AmpR promoter: bla
   3090..3447    +  promoter       SV40 promoter: SV40 enhancer and early promoter
   3482..4276    +  CDS            NeoR/KanR: aminoglycoside phosphotransferase from Tn5; aph(3')-II (or nptII); confers resistance to neomycin, kanamycin, and G418 (Geneticin®)
   4297..4449    +  CDS            ble (fragment): BLE_KLEPN - Experimental evidence at protein level: Swiss-Prot protein existence level 1. Binding protein with a strong affinity to the bleomycin family of antibiotics. Binds to CL990; an antimitotic-antibiotic compound. From Klebsiella pneumoniae.
   4508..4555    +  polyA_signal   HSV TK poly(A) signal: herpes simplex virus thymidine kinase polyadenylation signal (Cole and Stacy, 1985)
   4646..4662    -  polyA_signal   bGH poly(A) signal (fragment): bovine growth hormone polyadenylation signal
   4884..5472    +  rep_origin     ori: high-copy-number ColE1/pMB1/pBR322/pUC origin of replication
