[The description below was written by a language model from this plasmid's Addgene catalogue record and pLannotate feature annotations shown in this document.]
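Description:
pAcGFP1-N1-RvCAHS12-GS is a mammalian expression plasmid built on the Clontech pAcGFP1-N1 backbone. It produces the tardigrade protein CAHS12 from Ramazzottius varieornatus fused at its C terminus, through a GS linker, to the green fluorescent protein AcGFP1. The 936 bp CAHS12 insert was introduced by Gibson cloning downstream of the human cytomegalovirus immediate early enhancer and promoter. Transcription of the fusion ends at an SV40 polyadenylation signal. The automated annotation labels part of the insert as a fragment resembling a CAHS protein from Hypsibius dujardini. This is a homology hit to a related family member rather than a different insert. The short "large T antigen", "ble" and "bGH poly(A)" fragments are likewise small matches within backbone sequence, not functional parts.

The plasmid replicates in E. coli from a high-copy ColE1/pUC-type origin, and it also carries an f1 origin for single-stranded DNA production. A single Tn5 aminoglycoside phosphotransferase gene (NeoR/KanR) provides both selections. A bacterial bla-type promoter drives it for kanamycin resistance in bacteria, and the SV40 enhancer/early promoter drives it for G418 selection in mammalian cells, with an HSV TK polyadenylation signal downstream.

The catalogue's total size of 4,726 bp does not match the 5,586 nt sequenced record, which is close to the listed backbone plus insert.

The stated purpose is expression of the fluorescent CAHS12 fusion in mammalian cells. The associated study examined tardigrade tolerance proteins that reversibly form filamentous networks and gels under stress, so the construct suits live imaging of CAHS12 localization and assembly.
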