Addgene plasmid #192462: pAcGFP1-N1-RvCAHS12-GS
Purpose: Expression of RvCAHS12-GS_linker-AcGFP1 in mammalian cells
Depositing lab: Takekazu Kunieda. Publication: Stress-dependent cell stiffening by tardigrade tolerance proteins that reversibly form a filamentous network and gel. Tanaka A, Nakano T, Watanabe K, Masuda K, Honda G, Kamata S, Yasui R, Kozuka-Hata H, Watanabe C, Chinen T, Kitagawa D, Sawai S, Oyama M, Yanagisawa M, Kunieda T. PLoS Biol. 2022 Sep 6;20(9):e3001780. doi: 10.1371/journal.pbio.3001780. eCollection 2022 Sep. PubMed 36067153.
Backbone
  Vector backbone: pAcGFP1-N1
  Backbone manufacturer: Clontech
  Backbone size w/o insert (bp): 4650
  Total vector size (bp): 4726
  Vector type: Mammalian Expression
  Selectable markers: Neomycin (select with G418)
Growth in bacteria
  Bacterial resistance: Kanamycin, 50 μg/mL
  Growth temperature: 37°C
  Growth strain: DH5alpha
  Copy number: Unknown
Gene/Insert
  Gene/Insert name: CAHS12 (alt name: RvCAHS12)
  Species: Ramazzottius varieornatus
  Insert size (bp): 936
  Promoter: CMV
  Tag / fusion protein: AcGFP1 (C terminal on backbone)
  Cloning method: Gibson Cloning
  Sequencing primers: 5′ CMV
Terms and licenses: Academic/Nonprofit Terms; Industry Terms: Not Available to Industry
How to cite: pAcGFP1-N1-RvCAHS12-GS was a gift from Takekazu Kunieda (Addgene plasmid # 192462 ; http://n2t.net/addgene:192462 ; RRID:Addgene_192462)
